>Addgene plasmid #110338 | pAAV-TRE-TdTomato | addgene full sequence | sequence record 211133 | Addgene Assembled Sequence
CCTGCAGGCAGCTGCGCGCTCGCTCGCTCACTGAGGCCGCCCGGGCAAAGCCCGGGCGTCGGGCGACCTT
TGGTCGCCCGGCCTCAGTGAGCGAGCGAGCGCGCAGAGAGGGAGTGGCCAACTCCATCACTAGGGGTTCC
TGCGGCCGCACGCGAAACAATTCTGCAGGAATTCGGGGCCGCGGAGGCTGGATCGGTCCCGGTGTCTTCT
ATGGAGGTCAAAACAGCGTGGATGGCGTCTCCAGGCGATCTGACGGTTCACTAAACGAGCTCTGCTTATA
TAGGTCGAGTTTACCACTCCCTATCAGTGATAGAGAAAAGTGAAAGTCGAGTTTACCACTCCCTATCAGT
GATAGAGAAAAGTGAAAGTCGAGTTTACCACTCCCTATCAGTGATAGAGAAAAGTGAAAGTCGAGTTTAC
CACTCCCTATCAGTGATAGAGAAAAGTGAAAGTCGAGTTTACCACTCCCTATCAGTGATAGAGAAAAGTG
AAAGTCGAGTTTACCACTCCCTATCAGTGATAGAGAAAAGTGAAAGTCGAGTTTACCACTCCCTATCAGT
GATAGAGAAAAGTGAAAGTCGAGCTCGGTACCCGGGTCGAGGTAGGCGTGTACGGTGGGAGGCCTATATA
AGCAGAGCTCGTTTAGTGAACCGTCAGATCGCCTGGAGACGCCATCCACGCTGTTTTGACCTCCATAGAA
GACACCGGGACCGATCCAGCCTCCGCGGCCCCGAATTCGAGCTCGGTACCCGGGGATCCATGGTGAGCAA
GGGCGAGGAGGTCATCAAAGAGTTCATGCGCTTCAAGGTGCGCATGGAGGGCTCCATGAACGGCCACGAG
TTCGAGATCGAGGGCGAGGGCGAGGGCCGCCCCTACGAGGGCACCCAGACCGCCAAGCTGAAGGTGACCA
AGGGCGGCCCCCTGCCCTTCGCCTGGGACATCCTGTCCCCCCAGTTCATGTACGGCTCCAAGGCGTACGT
GAAGCACCCCGCCGACATCCCCGATTACAAGAAGCTGTCCTTCCCCGAGGGCTTCAAGTGGGAGCGCGTG
ATGAACTTCGAGGACGGCGGTCTGGTGACCGTGACCCAGGACTCCTCCCTGCAGGACGGCACGCTGATCT
ACAAGGTGAAGATGCGCGGCACCAACTTCCCCCCCGACGGCCCCGTAATGCAGAAGAAGACCATGGGCTG
GGAGGCCTCCACCGAGCGCCTGTACCCCCGCGACGGCGTGCTGAAGGGCGAGATCCACCAGGCCCTGAAG
CTGAAGGACGGCGGCCACTACCTGGTGGAGTTCAAGACCATCTACATGGCCAAGAAGCCCGTGCAACTGC
CCGGCTACTACTACGTGGACACCAAGCTGGACATCACCTCCCACAACGAGGACTACACCATCGTGGAACA
GTACGAGCGCTCCGAGGGCCGCCACCACCTGTTCCTGGGGCATGGCACCGGCAGCACCGGCAGCGGCAGC
TCCGGCACCGCCTCCTCCGAGGACAACAACATGGCCGTCATCAAAGAGTTCATGCGCTTCAAGGTGCGCA
TGGAGGGCTCCATGAACGGCCACGAGTTCGAGATCGAGGGCGAGGGCGAGGGCCGCCCCTACGAGGGCAC
CCAGACCGCCAAGCTGAAGGTGACCAAGGGCGGCCCCCTGCCCTTCGCCTGGGACATCCTGTCCCCCCAG
TTCATGTACGGCTCCAAGGCGTACGTGAAGCACCCCGCCGACATCCCCGATTACAAGAAGCTGTCCTTCC
CCGAGGGCTTCAAGTGGGAGCGCGTGATGAACTTCGAGGACGGCGGTCTGGTGACCGTGACCCAGGACTC
CTCCCTGCAGGACGGCACGCTGATCTACAAGGTGAAGATGCGCGGCACCAACTTCCCCCCCGACGGCCCC
GTAATGCAGAAGAAGACCATGGGCTGGGAGGCCTCCACCGAGCGCCTGTACCCCCGCGACGGCGTGCTGA
AGGGCGAGATCCACCAGGCCCTGAAGCTGAAGGACGGCGGCCGCTACCTGGTGGAGTTCAAGACCATCTA
CATGGCCAAGAAGCCCGTGCAACTGCCCGGCTACTACTACGTGGACACCAAGCTGGACATCACCTCCCAC
AACGAGGACTACACCATCGTGGAACAGTACGAGCGCTCCGAGGGCCGCCACCACCTGTTCCTGTACGGCA
TGGACGAGCTGTACAAGTAGAAGCTTATCGATAATCAACCTCTGGATTACAAAATTTGTGAAAGATTGAC
TGGTATTCTTAACTATGTTGCTCCTTTTACGCTATGTGGATACGCTGCTTTAATGCCTTTGTATCATGCT
ATTGCTTCCCGTATGGCTTTCATTTTCTCCTCCTTGTATAAATCCTGGTTGCTGTCTCTTTATGAGGAGT
TGTGGCCCGTTGTCAGGCAACGTGGCGTGGTGTGCACTGTGTTTGCTGACGCAACCCCCACTGGTTGGGG
CATTGCCACCACCTGTCAGCTCCTTTCCGGGACTTTCGCTTTCCCCCTCCCTATTGCCACGGCGGAACTC
ATCGCCGCCTGCCTTGCCCGCTGCTGGACAGGGGCTCGGCTGTTGGGCACTGACAATTCCGTGGTGTTGT
CGGGGAAATCATCGTCCTTTCCTTGGCTGCTCGCCTATGTTGCCACCTGGATTCTGCGCGGGACGTCCTT
CTGCTACGTCCCTTCGGCCCTCAATCCAGCGGACCTTCCTTCCCGCGGCCTGCTGCCGGCTCTGCGGCCT
CTTCCGCGTCTTCGCCTTCGCCCTCAGACGAGTCGGATCTCCCTTTGGGCCGCCTCCCCGCATCGATACC
GAGCGCTGCTCGAGAGATCGATCTGCCTCGACTGTGCCTTCTAGTTGCCAGCCATCTGTTGTTTGCCCCT
CCCCCGTGCCTTCCTTGACCCTGGAAGGTGCCACTCCCACTGTCCTTTCCTAATAAAATGAGGAAATTGC
ATCGCATTGTCTGAGTAGGTGTCATTCTATTCTGGGGGGTGGGGTGGGGCAGGACAGCAAGGGGGAGGAT
TGGGAAGACAATAGCAGGCATGCTGGGGACACGTGCGGACCGAGCGGCCGCAGGAACCCCTAGTGATGGA
GTTGGCCACTCCCTCTCTGCGCGCTCGCTCGCTCACTGAGGCCGGGCGACCAAAGGTCGCCCGACGCCCG
GGCGGCCTCAGTGAGCGAGCGAGCGCGCAGCTGCCTGCAGGACATGTGAGCAAAAGGCCAGCAAAAGGCC
AGGAACCGTAAAAAGGCCGCGTTGCTGGCGTTTTTCCATAGGCTCCGCCCCCCTGACGAGCATCACAAAA
ATCGACGCTCAAGTCAGAGGTGGCGAAACCCGACAGGACTATAAAGATACCAGGCGTTTCCCCCTGGAAG
CTCCCTCGTGCGCTCTCCTGTTCCGACCCTGCCGCTTACCGGATACCTGTCCGCCTTTCTCCCTTCGGGA
AGCGTGGCGCTTTCTCATAGCTCACGCTGTAGGTATCTCAGTTCGGTGTAGGTCGTTCGCTCCAAGCTGG
GCTGTGTGCACGAACCCCCCGTTCAGCCCGACCGCTGCGCCTTATCCGGTAACTATCGTCTTGAGTCCAA
CCCGGTAAGACACGACTTATCGCCACTGGCAGCAGCCACTGGTAACAGGATTAGCAGAGCGAGGTATGTA
GGCGGTGCTACAGAGTTCTTGAAGTGGTGGCCTAACTACGGCTACACTAGAAGAACAGTATTTGGTATCT
GCGCTCTGCTGAAGCCAGTTACCTTCGGAAAAAGAGTTGGTAGCTCTTGATCCGGCAAACAAACCACCGC
TGGTAGCGGTGGTTTTTTTGTTTGCAAGCAGCAGATTACGCGCAGAAAAAAAGGATCTCAAGAAGATCCT
TTGATCTTTTCTACGGGGTCTGACGCTCAGTGGAACGAAAACTCACGTTAAGGGATTTTGGTCATGAGAT
TATCAAAAAGGATCTTCACCTAGATCCTTTTAAATTAAAAATGAAGTTTTAAATCAATCTAAAGTATATA
TGAGTAAACTTGGTCTGACAGTTACCAATGCTTAATCAGTGAGGCACCTATCTCAGCGATCTGTCTATTT
CGTTCATCCATAGTTGCCTGACTCCCCGTCGTGTAGATAACTACGATACGGGAGGGCTTACCATCTGGCC
CCAGTGCTGCAATGATACCGCGAGACCCACGCTCACCGGCTCCAGATTTATCAGCAATAAACCAGCCAGC
CGGAAGGGCCGAGCGCAGAAGTGGTCCTGCAACTTTATCCGCCTCCATCCAGTCTATTAATTGTTGCCGG
GAAGCTAGAGTAAGTAGTTCGCCAGTTAATAGTTTGCGCAACGTTGTTGCCATTGCTACAGGCATCGTGG
TGTCACGCTCGTCGTTTGGTATGGCTTCATTCAGCTCCGGTTCCCAACGATCAAGGCGAGTTACATGATC
CCCCATGTTGTGCAAAAAAGCGGTTAGCTCCTTCGGTCCTCCGATCGTTGTCAGAAGTAAGTTGGCCGCA
GTGTTATCACTCATGGTTATGGCAGCACTGCATAATTCTCTTACTGTCATGCCATCCGTAAGATGCTTTT
CTGTGACTGGTGAGTACTCAACCAAGTCATTCTGAGAATAGTGTATGCGGCGACCGAGTTGCTCTTGCCC
GGCGTCAATACGGGATAATACCGCGCCACATAGCAGAACTTTAAAAGTGCTCATCATTGGAAAACGTTCT
TCGGGGCGAAAACTCTCAAGGATCTTACCGCTGTTGAGATCCAGTTCGATGTAACCCACTCGTGCACCCA
ACTGATCTTCAGCATCTTTTACTTTCACCAGCGTTTCTGGGTGAGCAAAAACAGGAAGGCAAAATGCCGC
AAAAAAGGGAATAAGGGCGACACGGAAATGTTGAATACTCATACTCTTCCTTTTTCAATATTATTGAAGC
ATTTATCAGGGTTATTGTCTCATGAGCGGATACATATTTGAATGTATTTAGAAAAATAAACAAATAGGGG
TTCCGCGCACATTTCCCCGAAAAGTGCCACCTGACGTCTAAGAAACCATTATTATCATGACATTAACCTA
TAAAAATAGGCGTATCACGAGGCCCTTTCGTCTCGCGCGTTTCGGTGATGACGGTGAAAACCTCTGACAC
ATGCAGCTCCCGGAGACGGTCACAGCTTGTCTGTAAGCGGATGCCGGGAGCAGACAAGCCCGTCAGGGCG
CGTCAGCGGGTGTTGGCGGGTGTCGGGGCTGGCTTAACTATGCGGCATCAGAGCAGATTGTACTGAGAGT
GCACCATAAAATTGTAAACGTTAATATTTTGTTAAAATTCGCGTTAAATTTTTGTTAAATCAGCTCATTT
TTTAACCAATAGACCGAAATCGGCAAAATCCCTTATAAATCAAAAGAATAGCCCGAGATAGAGT
[37 nt withheld, positions 5385-5421]
AAAGAACGTGGACTCCAACGTCAAAGG
[141 nt withheld, positions 5449-5589]
G
[46 nt withheld, positions 5591-5636]
A
[95 nt withheld, positions 5638-5732]
TATGCGGTGTGAAATACCGCACAGATGCGTAAGGAGAAAATACCGCATCAGGCGCC
Features (pLannotate 1.2.2; 18 found; start..end, strand, type, name):
      1..141     -  repeat_region  AAV2 ITR: inverted terminal repeat of adeno-associated virus serotype 2 inverted
    239..284     -  promoter       TRE3GV promoter (fragment): 3rd-generation Tet-responsive promoter that can be activated by binding of Tet-On® 3G, optimized for retroviral and lentiviral vectors
    298..568     +  protein_bind   tetracycline response element: contains seven copies of the tetracycline operator tetO tetracycline repressor TetR
    579..596     +  misc_feature   MCS (fragment): pUC18/19 multiple cloning site
    601..639     +  promoter       minimal CMV promoter: human cytomegalovirus (CMV) immediate early promoter
    733..759     +  misc_feature   MCS (fragment): pUC18/19 multiple cloning site
    760..2190    +  CDS            tdTomato: tandem dimeric (pseudo-monomeric) derivative of DsRed (Shaner et al., 2004) mammalian codon-optimized
   2203..2791    +  misc_feature   WPRE: woodchuck hepatitis virus posttranscriptional regulatory element
   2832..3039    +  polyA_signal   bGH poly(A) signal: bovine growth hormone polyadenylation signal
   3097..3124    -  repeat_region  AAV2 ITR (fragment): inverted terminal repeat of adeno-associated virus serotype 2 inverted
   3153..3180    -  repeat_region  AAV2 ITR (fragment): inverted terminal repeat of adeno-associated virus serotype 2 inverted
   3253..3841    -  rep_origin     ori: high-copy-number ColE1/pMB1/pBR322/pUC origin of replication
   4012..4872    -  CDS            AmpR: β-lactamase; bla; confers resistance to ampicillin, carbenicillin, and related antibiotics
   4873..4977    -  promoter       AmpR promoter: bla
   5072..5107    +  CDS            rop (fragment): Rop protein, which maintains plasmids at low copy number; rop
   5209..5258    +  misc_feature   bom (fragment): basis of mobility region from pBR322
   5259..5714    -  rep_origin     f1 ori (sequence partly withheld): f1 bacteriophage origin of replication; arrow indicates direction of (+) strand synthesis
   5733..5784    +  misc_feature   bom (fragment): basis of mobility region from pBR322
