[The description below was written by a language model from this plasmid's Addgene catalogue record and pLannotate feature annotations shown in this document.]
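Description:
pAAV-TRE-TdTomato is an AAV transfer plasmid built on the Stratagene pAAV-MCS backbone, intended for producing recombinant adeno-associated virus that delivers a tetracycline-responsive red fluorescent reporter to mammalian cells. In bacteria it is maintained as a high-copy plasmid through a ColE1/pUC-type origin and selected with ampicillin via the β-lactamase gene and its native promoter. An f1 phage origin is also present, along with small residual fragments of rop and the pBR322 bom region that are not expected to be functional.

The payload lies between AAV2 inverted terminal repeats, which provide the cis signals for genome replication and packaging when rep, cap and helper functions are supplied in trans. One ITR is annotated in full, while the other is detected only as two short fragments in the feature table. Inside the ITRs, a tetracycline response element with seven tetO operator copies sits upstream of a minimal CMV promoter, forming a TRE promoter that should have little activity on its own and is switched on when a tetracycline-controlled transactivator binds. It drives a mammalian codon-optimised tdTomato, the tandem-dimer DsRed derivative, followed by a WPRE to enhance transcript stability and expression and a bovine growth hormone polyadenylation signal. The tetO-tdTomato insert was cloned between BamHI and HindIII sites, both retained.

According to the record, the construct is the reporter component of the iTango and Cal-Light systems. It carries no transactivator itself, so tdTomato expression depends on a transactivator supplied by the partner constructs of those systems, and the red fluorescence marks cells in which they have been activated.
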