Addgene plasmid #110338: pAAV-TRE-TdTomato
Purpose: TdTomato reporter vector of iTango and Cal-Light system for AAV production
Depositing lab: Hyungbae Kwon. Depositing organization: Max Planck Florida Institute.
Backbone
  Vector backbone: pAAV-MCS
  Backbone manufacturer: Stratagene
  Vector type: Mammalian Expression, AAV
Growth in bacteria
  Bacterial resistance: Ampicillin, 100 μg/mL
  Growth temperature: 37°C
  Growth strain: DH5alpha
  Copy number: High Copy
Gene/Insert
  Gene/Insert name: tetO-TdTomato
  Species: Synthetic
  Promoter: tetO
  Cloning method: Restriction Enzyme; 5′ cloning site BamHI (not destroyed); 3′ cloning site HindIII (not destroyed)
  Sequencing primers: 5′ unknown
Terms and licenses: Academic/Nonprofit Terms; Industry Terms: Not Available to Industry
How to cite: pAAV-TRE-TdTomato was a gift from Hyungbae Kwon (Addgene plasmid # 110338 ; http://n2t.net/addgene:110338 ; RRID:Addgene_110338)
